Addgene plasmid #139013: HA-CHMP4B
Purpose: Expresses HA-tagged human CHMP4B in mammalian cells
Depositing lab: Ken-Ichi Takemaru. Depositing organization: Stony Brook University.
Backbone
  Vector backbone: pCS2+HA
  Backbone size w/o insert (bp): 4100
  Vector type: Mammalian Expression
Growth in bacteria
  Bacterial resistance: Ampicillin, 100 μg/mL
  Growth temperature: 37°C
  Growth strain: DH5alpha
  Copy number: High Copy
Gene/Insert
  Gene/Insert name: human CHMP4B
  Species: H. sapiens (human)
  Tag / fusion protein: HA (N terminal on backbone)
  Cloning method: Restriction Enzyme; 5′ cloning site BglII (destroyed during cloning); 3′ cloning site XhoI (not destroyed)
  Sequencing primers: 5′ CCCAAGCTTGATTTAG (SP6); 3′ TTATGCTGAGTGATATC (T7)
Terms and licenses: Academic/Nonprofit Terms; Industry Terms: Not Available to Industry
How to cite: HA-CHMP4B was a gift from Ken-Ichi Takemaru (Addgene plasmid # 139013 ; http://n2t.net/addgene:139013 ; RRID:Addgene_139013)
