[The description below was written by a language model from this plasmid's Addgene catalogue record and pLannotate feature annotations shown in this document.]
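Description:
HA-CHMP4B is a mammalian expression plasmid built on the pCS2+HA backbone that produces human CHMP4B carrying an N-terminal HA epitope tag supplied by the vector. The sequenced plasmid is about 4.8 kb. It is maintained in E. coli through a high-copy ColE1/pUC-type origin and selected with ampicillin via the β-lactamase gene and its native promoter. An f1 origin is also present, along with leftover lac promoter/operator, lacI and lacZα fragments that are remnants of the parental cloning vector and have no role in expression of the insert.

Transcription in mammalian cells is driven by the simian cytomegalovirus IE94 enhancer/promoter, a strong constitutive element characteristic of the pCS2 series. The transcript is terminated by an SV40 polyadenylation signal downstream of the coding region. The CHMP4B open reading frame was inserted by restriction cloning between a BglII site, which was destroyed in the process, and an XhoI site that remains. The HA tag is not called as a separate feature in the annotation, but it would lie in the short interval between the SP6 promoter and the start of the annotated CHMP4B coding sequence. An SP6 promoter sits upstream of the insert in the sense orientation, which in pCS2 vectors allows in vitro synthesis of sense RNA, while T7 and T3 promoters lie downstream in the opposite orientation.

CHMP4B is a core ESCRT-III subunit involved in membrane fission events, including the budding of enveloped viruses. The HA tag allows the expressed protein to be detected or immunoprecipitated with anti-HA antibodies after transfection. The record does not specify particular experiments beyond expression in mammalian cells.
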