Features (pLannotate 1.2.2; 15 found; start..end, strand, type, name):
      1..978     +  promoter       CMV IE94 promoter: enhancer/promoter region of simian cytomegalovirus major immediate early transcription unit IE94
   1013..1031    +  promoter       SP6 promoter: promoter for bacteriophage SP6 RNA polymerase
   1103..1774    +  CDS            CHMP4B: CHM4B_HUMAN - Also known as C20orf178, SHAX1. Experimental evidence at protein level: Swiss-Prot protein existence level 1. (Microbial infection) The ESCRT machinery also functions in topologically equivalent membrane fission events, such as the budding of enveloped viruses (HIV-1 and other lentiviruses). Via its interaction with PDCD6IP involved in HIV-1 p6- and p9-dependent virus release. From Homo sapiens (Human).
   1801..1819    -  promoter       T7 promoter: promoter for bacteriophage T7 RNA polymerase
   1824..1958    -  polyA_signal   SV40 poly(A) signal: SV40 polyadenylation signal
   2071..2089    -  promoter       T3 promoter: promoter for bacteriophage T3 RNA polymerase
   2134..2150    -  protein_bind   lac operator: The lac repressor binds to the lac operator to inhibit transcription in E. coli. This inhibition can be relieved by adding lactose or isopropyl-β-D-thiogalactopyranoside (IPTG). lac repressor encoded by lacI
   2158..2188    -  promoter       lac promoter: promoter for the E. coli lac operon
   2203..2224    -  protein_bind   CAP binding site: CAP binding activates transcription in the presence of cAMP. E. coli catabolite activator protein
   2237..2329    -  CDS            lacI (fragment): lac repressor; lacI; The lac repressor binds to the lac operator to inhibit transcription in E. coli. This inhibition can be relieved by adding lactose or isopropyl-β-D-thiogalactopyranoside (IPTG).
   2512..3100    -  rep_origin     ori: high-copy-number ColE1/pMB1/pBR322/pUC origin of replication
   3271..4131    -  CDS            AmpR: β-lactamase; bla; confers resistance to ampicillin, carbenicillin, and related antibiotics
   4132..4236    -  promoter       AmpR promoter: bla
   4289..4717    -  rep_origin     f1 ori (sequence partly withheld): f1 bacteriophage origin of replication; arrow indicates direction of (+) strand synthesis
   4722..4788    -  CDS            lacZα (fragment): LacZα fragment of β-galactosidase; lacZ fragment
>Addgene plasmid #139013 | HA-CHMP4B | addgene full sequence | sequence record 274403 | Addgene NGS Result
GCCAATTCAATATGGCGTATATGGACTCATGCCAATTCAATATGGTGGATCTGGACCTGTGCCAATTCAA
TATGGCGTATATGGACTCGTGCCAATTCAATATGGTGGATCTGGACCCCAGCCAATTCAATATGGCGGAC
TTGGCACCATGCCAATTCAATATGGCGGACCTGGCACTGTGCCAACTGGGGAGGGGTCTACTTGGCACGG
TGCCAAGTTTGAGGAGGGGTCTTGGCCCTGTGCCAAGTCCGCCATATTGAATTGGCATGGTGCCAATAAT
GGCGGCCATATTGGCTATATGCCAGGATCAATATATAGGCAATATCCAATATGGCCCTATGCCAATATGG
CTATTGGCCAGGTTCAATACTATGTATTGGCCCTATGCCATATAGTATTCCATATATGGGTTTTCCTATT
GACGTAGATAGCCCCTCCCAATGGGCGGTCCCATATACCATATATGGGGCTTCCTAATACCGCCCATAGC
CACTCCCCCATTGACGTCAATGGTCTCTATATATGGTCTTTCCTATTGACGTCATATGGGCGGTCCTATT
GACGTATATGGCGCCTCCCCCATTGACGTCAATTACGGTAAATGGCCCGCCTGGCTCAATGCCCATTGAC
GTCAATAGGACCACCCACCATTGACGTCAATGGGATGGCTCATTGCCCATTCATATCCGTTCTCACGCCC
CCTATTGACGTCAATGACGGTAAATGGCCCACTTGGCAGTACATCAATATCTATTAATAGTAACTTGGCA
AGTACATTACTATTGGAAGTACGCCAGGGTACATTGGCAGTACTCCCATTGACGTCAATGGCGGTAAATG
GCCCGCGATGGCTGCCAAGTACATCCCCATTGACGTCAATGGGGAGGGGCAATGACGCAAATGGGCGTTC
CATTGACGTAAATGGGCGGTAGGCGTGCCTAATGGGAGGTCTATATAAGCAATGCTCGTTTAGGGAACCG
CCATTCTGCCTGGGGACGTCGGAGCAAGCTTGATTTAGGTGACACTATAGAATACAAGCTACTTGTTCTT
TTTGCAGGATACCATGCGATACCCATATGATGTGCCAGATTACGCTGGATCTATGTCGGTGTTCGGGAAG
CTGTTCGGGGCTGGAGGGGGTAAGGCCGGCAAGGGCGGCCCGACCCCCCAGGAGGCCATCCAGCGGCTGC
GGGACACGGAAGAGATGTTAAGCAAGAAACAGGAGTTCCTGGAGAAGAAAATCGAGCAGGAGCTGACGGC
CGCCAAGAAGCACGGCACCAAAAACAAGCGCGCGGCCCTCCAGGCACTGAAGCGTAAGAAGAGGTATGAG
AAGCAGCTGGCGCAGATCGACGGCACATTATCAACCATCGAGTTCCAGCGGGAGGCCCTGGAGAATGCCA
ACACCAACACCGAGGTGCTCAAGAACATGGGCTATGCCGCCAAGGCCATGAAGGCGGCCCATGACAACAT
GGACATCGATAAAGTTGATGAGTTAATGCAGGACATTGCTGACCAGCAAGAACTTGCAGAGGAGATTTCA
ACAGCAATTTCGAAACCTGTAGGGTTTGGAGAAGAGTTTGACGAGGATGAGCTCATGGCGGAATTAGAAG
AACTAGAACAGGAGGAACTAGACAAGAATTTGCTGGAAATCAGTGGACCCGAAACAGTCCCTCTACCAAA
TGTTCCCTCTATAGCCCTACCATCAAAACCCGCCAAGAAGAAAGAAGAGGAGGACGACGACATGAAGGAA
TTGGAGAACTGGGCTGGATCCATGTAACTCGAGCCTCTAGATTCTGCAGCCCTATAGTGAGTCGTATTAC
GTAGATCCAGACATGATAAGATACATTGATGAGTTTGGACAAACCACAACTAGAATGCAGTGAAAAAAAT
GCTTTATTTGTGAAATTTGTGATGCTATTGCTTTATTTGTAACCATTATAAGCTGCAATAAACAAGTTAA
CAACAACAATTGCATTCATTTTATGTTTCAGGTTCAGGGGGAGGTGTGGGAGGTTTTTTAATTCGCGGCC
GCGGCGCCAATGCATTGGGCCCGGTACCCAGCTTTTGTTCCCTTTAGTGAGGGTTAATTGCGCGCTTGGC
GTAATCATGGTCATAGCTGTTTCCTGTGTGAAATTGTTATCCGCTCACAATTCCACACAACATACGAGCC
GGGAGCATAAAGTGTAAAGCCTGGGGTGCCTAATGAGTGAGCTAACTCACATTAATTGCGTTGCGCTCAC
TGCCCGCTTTCCAGTCGGGAAACCTGTCGTGCCAGCTGCATTAATGAATCGGCCAACGCGCGGGGAGAGG
CGGTTTGCGTATTGGGCGCTCTTCCGCTTCCTCGCTCACTGACTCGCTGCGCTCGGTCGTTCGGCTGCGG
CGAGCGGTATCAGCTCACTCAAAGGCGGTAATACGGTTATCCACAGAATCAGGGGATAACGCAGGAAAGA
ACATGTGAGCAAAAGGCCAGCAAAAGGCCAGGAACCGTAAAAAGGCCGCGTTGCTGGCGTTTTTCCATAG
GCTCCGCCCCCCTGACGAGCATCACAAAAATCGACGCTCAAGTCAGAGGTGGCGAAACCCGACAGGACTA
TAAAGATACCAGGCGTTTCCCCCTGGAAGCTCCCTCGTGCGCTCTCCTGTTCCGACCCTGCCGCTTACCG
GATACCTGTCCGCCTTTCTCCCTTCGGGAAGCGTGGCGCTTTCTCATAGCTCACGCTGTAGGTATCTCAG
TTCGGTGTAGGTCGTTCGCTCCAAGCTGGGCTGTGTGCACGAACCCCCCGTTCAGCCCGACCGCTGCGCC
TTATCCGGTAACTATCGTCTTGAGTCCAACCCGGTAAGACACGACTTATCGCCACTGGCAGCAGCCACTG
GTAACAGGATTAGCAGAGCGAGGTATGTAGGCGGTGCTACAGAGTTCTTGAAGTGGTGGCCTAACTACGG
CTACACTAGAAGAACAGTATTTGGTATCTGCGCTCTGCTGAAGCCAGTTACCTTCGGAAAAAGAGTTGGT
AGCTCTTGATCCGGCAAACAAACCACCGCTGGTAGCGGTGGTTTTTTTGTTTGCAAGCAGCAGATTACGC
GCAGAAAAAAAGGATCTCAAGAAGATCCTTTGATCTTTTCTACGGGGTCTGACGCTCAGTGGAACGAAAA
CTCACGTTAAGGGATTTTGGTCATGAGATTATCAAAAAGGATCTTCACCTAGATCCTTTTAAATTAAAAA
TGAAGTTTTAAATCAATCTAAAGTATATATGAGTAAACTTGGTCTGACAGTTACCAATGCTTAATCAGTG
AGGCACCTATCTCAGCGATCTGTCTATTTCGTTCATCCATAGTTGCCTGACTCCCCGTCGTGTAGATAAC
TACGATACGGGAGGGCTTACCATCTGGCCCCAGTGCTGCAATGATACCGCGAGACCCACGCTCACCGGCT
CCAGATTTATCAGCAATAAACCAGCCAGCCGGAAGGGCCGAGCGCAGAAGTGGTCCTGCAACTTTATCCG
CCTCCATCCAGTCTATTAATTGTTGCCGGGAAGCTAGAGTAAGTAGTTCGCCAGTTAATAGTTTGCGCAA
CGTTGTTGCCATTGCTACAGGCATCGTGGTGTCACGCTCGTCGTTTGGTATGGCTTCATTCAGCTCCGGT
TCCCAACGATCAAGGCGAGTTACATGATCCCCCATGTTGTGCAAAAAAGCGGTTAGCTCCTTCGGTCCTC
CGATCGTTGTCAGAAGTAAGTTGGCCGCAGTGTTATCACTCATGGTTATGGCAGCACTGCATAATTCTCT
TACTGTCATGCCATCCGTAAGATGCTTTTCTGTGACTGGTGAGTACTCAACCAAGTCATTCTGAGAATAG
TGTATGCGGCGACCGAGTTGCTCTTGCCCGGCGTCAATACGGGATAATACCGCGCCACATAGCAGAACTT
TAAAAGTGCTCATCATTGGAAAACGTTCTTCGGGGCGAAAACTCTCAAGGATCTTACCGCTGTTGAGATC
CAGTTCGATGTAACCCACTCGTGCACCCAACTGATCTTCAGCATCTTTTACTTTCACCAGCGTTTCTGGG
TGAGCAAAAACAGGAAGGCAAAATGCCGCAAAAAAGGGAATAAGGGCGACACGGAAATGTTGAATACTCA
TACTCTTCCTTTTTCAATATTATTGAAGCATTTATCAGGGTTATTGTCTCATGAGCGGATACATATTTGA
ATGTATTTAGAAAAATAAACAAATAGGGGTTCCGCGCACATTTCCCCGAAAAGTGCCACCTAAATTGTAA
GCGTTAATATTTTGTTAAAATTCGCGTTAAATTTTTGTTAAATCAGCTCATTTTTTAACCAATAGGCCGA
AATCGGCAAAATCCCTTATAAATCAAAAGAATAGACCGAGATAGGGT
[37 nt withheld, positions 4388-4424]
AAAGAACGTGGACTCCAACGTCAAAGG
[49 nt withheld, positions 4452-4500]
T
[91 nt withheld, positions 4502-4592]
G
[124 nt withheld, positions 4594-4717]
CCCATTCGCCATTCAGGCTGCGCAACTGTTGGGAAGGGCGATCGGTGCGGGCCTCTTCGCTATTACGCCA
GTCGACC
